>Addgene plasmid #158206 | Ef1a-QCP-3xBFP | addgene full sequence | sequence record 311818 | Addgene NGS Result
TGGAAGGGCTAATTCACTCCCAAAGAAGACAAGATATCCTTGATCTGTGGATCTACCACACACAAGGCTA
CTTCCCTGATTAGCAGAACTACACACCAGGGCCAGGGGTCAGATATCCACTGACCTTTGGATGGTGCTAC
AAGCTAGTACCAGTTGAGCCAGATAAGGTAGAAGAGGCCAATAAAGGAGAGAACACCAGCTTGTTACACC
CTGTGAGCCTGCATGGGATGGATGACCCGGAGAGAGAAGTGTTAGAGTGGAGGTTTGACAGCCGCCTAGC
ATTTCATCACGTGGCCCGAGAGCTGCATCCGGAGTACTTCAAGAACTGCTGATATCGAGCTTGCTACAAG
GGACTTTCCGCTGGGGACTTTCCAGGGAGGCGTGGCCTGGGCGGGACTGGGGAGTGGCGAGCCCTCAGAT
CCTGCATATAAGCAGCTGCTTTTTGCCTGTACTGGGTCTCTCTGGTTAGACCAGATCTGAGCCTGGGAGC
TCTCTGGCTAACTAGGGAACCCACTGCTTAAGCCTCAATAAAGCTTGCCTTGAGTGCTTCAAGTAGTGTG
TGCCCGTCTGTTGTGTGACTCTGGTAACTAGAGATCCCTCAGACCCTTTTAGTCAGTGTGGAAAATCTCT
AGCAGTGGCGCCCGAACAGGGACTTGAAAGCGAAAGGGAAACCAGAGGAGCTCTCTCGACGCAGGACTCG
GCTTGCTGAAGCGCGCACGGCAAGAGGCGAGGGGCGGCGACTGGTGAGTACGCCAAAAATTTTGACTAGC
GGAGGCTAGAAGGAGAGAGATGGGTGCGAGAGCGTCAGTATTAAGCGGGGGAGAATTAGATCGCGATGGG
AAAAAATTCGGTTAAGGCCAGGGGGAAAGAAAAAATATAAATTAAAACATATAGTATGGGCAAGCAGGGA
GCTAGAACGATTCGCAGTTAATCCTGGCCTGTTAGAAACATCAGAAGGCTGTAGACAAATACTGGGACAG
CTACAACCATCCCTTCAGACAGGATCAGAAGAACTTAGATCATTATATAATACAGTAGCAACCCTCTATT
GTGTGCATCAAAGGATAGAGATAAAAGACACCAAGGAAGCTTTAGACAAGATAGAGGAAGAGCAAAACAA
AAGTAAGACCACCGCACAGCAAGCGGCCGGCCGCTGATCTTCAGACCTGGAGGAGGAGATATGAGGGACA
ATTGGAGAAGTGAATTATATAAATATAAAGTAGTAAAAATTGAACCATTAGGAGTAGCACCCACCAAGGC
AAAGAGAAGAGTGGTGCAGAGAGAAAAAAGAGCAGTGGGAATAGGAGCTTTGTTCCTTGGGTTCTTGGGA
GCAGCAGGAAGCACTATGGGCGCAGCGTCAATGACGCTGACGGTACAGGCCAGACAATTATTGTCTGGTA
TAGTGCAGCAGCAGAACAATTTGCTGAGGGCTATTGAGGCGCAACAGCATCTGTTGCAACTCACAGTCTG
GGGCATCAAGCAGCTCCAGGCAAGAATCCTGGCTGTGGAAAGATACCTAAAGGATCAACAGCTCCTGGGG
ATTTGGGGTTGCTCTGGAAAACTCATTTGCACCACTGCTGTGCCTTGGAATGCTAGTTGGAGTAATAAAT
CTCTGGAACAGATTTGGAATCACACGACCTGGATGGAGTGGGACAGAGAAATTAACAATTACACAAGCTT
AATACACTCCTTAATTGAAGAATCGCAAAACCAGCAAGAAAAGAATGAACAAGAATTATTGGAATTAGAT
AAATGGGCAAGTTTGTGGAATTGGTTTAACATAACAAATTGGCTGTGGTATATAAAATTATTCATAATGA
TAGTAGGAGGCTTGGTAGGTTTAAGAATAGTTTTTGCTGTACTTTCTATAGTGAATAGAGTTAGGCAGGG
ATATTCACCATTATCGTTTCAGACCCACCTCCCAACCCCGAGGGGACCCGACAGGCCCGAAGGAATAGAA
GAAGAAGGTGGAGAGAGAGACAGAGACAGATCCATTCGATTAGTGAACGGATCTCGACGGTATCGCCGAA
TTGACAAATGGCAGTATTCATCCACAATTTTAAAAGAAAAGGGGGGATTGGGGGGTACAGTGCAGGGGAA
AGAATAGTAGACATAATAGCAACAGACATACAAACTAAAGAATTACAAAAACAAATTACAAAAATTCAAA
ATTTTCGGGTTTATTACAGGGACAGCAGAGATCCAGTTTGGACTAGCGATGCTAGCTGATGCGGGCCCTT
CGAGTGGCTCCGGTGCCCGTCAGTGGGCAGAGCGCACATCGCCCACAGTCCCCGAGAAGTTGGGGGGAGG
GGTCGGCAATTGAACCGGTGCCTAGAGAAGGTGGCGCGGGGTAAACTGGGAAAGTGATGTCGTGTACTGG
CTCCGCCTTTTTCCCGAGGGTGGGGGAGAACCGTATATAAGTGCAGTAGTCGCCGTGAACGTTCTTTTTC
GCAACGGGTTTGCCGCCAGAACACAGGTGTCGTGACGCGGTTCCGGTTAAGGTGAACGCGCCGCCACCAT
GGCAAAACTTCAGGCAATTACGTTAAGTGGTATCGGTAAGAACGGTGATGTCACCTTGAATTTGAACCCT
CGTGGCGTCAACCCGACGAATGGTGTGGCTGCGCTGAGTGAAGCGGGCGCGGTGCCTGCTTTGGAAAAAC
GTGTCACGATCTCTGTCTCTCAACCGAGCCGTAATCGTAAAAACTATAAAGTACAGGTCAAGATCCAAAA
TCCTACCAGCTGCACGGCATCCGGCACGTGCGATCCGAGCGTGACGCGTTCCGCGTATGCGGATGTCACG
TTTAGTTTCACGCAATATAGTACCGATGAAGAACGCGCACTGGTTCGCACGGAACTTAAAGCCCTTTTGG
CTGATCCGATGCTGATTGATGCGATCGATAACCTGAATCCTGCCTATGCTAGCCTGCAGGGATCCGGAAG
TATGGTGTCTAAGGGCGAAGAGCTGATTAAGGAGAACATGCACATGAAGCTGTACATGGAGGGCACCGTG
GACAACCATCACTTCAAGTGCACATCCGAGGGCGAAGGCAAGCCCTACGAGGGCACCCAGACCATGAGAA
TCAAGGTGGTCGAGGGCGGCCCTCTCCCCTTCGCCTTCGACATCCTGGCTACTAGCTTCCTCTACGGCAG
CAAGACCTTCATCAACCACACCCAGGGCATCCCCGACTTCTTCAAGCAGTCCTTCCCTGAGGGCTTCACA
TGGGAGAGAGTCACCACATACGAAGACGGGGGCGTGCTGACCGCTACCCAGGACACCAGCCTCCAGGACG
GCTGCCTCATCTACAACGTCAAGATCAGAGGGGTGAACTTCACATCCAACGGCCCTGTGATGCAGAAGAA
AACACTCGGCTGGGAGGCCTTCACCGAGACGCTGTACCCCGCTGACGGCGGCCTGGAAGGCAGAAACGAC
ATGGCCCTGAAGCTCGTGGGCGGGAGCCATCTGATCGCAAACGCCAAGACCACATATAGATCCAAGAAAC
CCGCTAAGAACCTCAAGATGCCTGGCGTCTACTATGTGGACTACAGACTGGAAAGAATCAAGGAGGCCAA
CAACGAAACCTACGTCGAGCAGCACGAGGTGGCAGTGGCCAGATACTGCGACCTCCCTAGCAAACTGGGG
CACAAGCTTAATCTTCATCACAGCTCCGGCGTGTCTAAGGGCGAAGAGCTGATTAAGGAGAACATGCACA
TGAAGCTGTACATGGAGGGCACCGTGGACAACCATCACTTCAAGTGCACATCCGAGGGCGAAGGCAAGCC
CTACGAGGGCACCCAGACCATGAGAATCAAGGTGGTCGAGGGCGGCCCTCTCCCCTTCGCCTTCGACATC
CTGGCTACTAGCTTCCTCTACGGCAGCAAGACCTTCATCAACCACACCCAGGGCATCCCCGACTTCTTCA
AGCAGTCCTTCCCTGAGGGCTTCACATGGGAGAGAGTCACCACATACGAAGACGGGGGCGTGCTGACCGC
TACCCAGGACACCAGCCTCCAGGACGGCTGCCTCATCTACAACGTCAAGATCAGAGGGGTGAACTTCACA
TCCAACGGCCCTGTGATGCAGAAGAAAACACTCGGCTGGGAGGCCTTCACCGAGACGCTGTACCCCGCTG
ACGGCGGCCTGGAAGGCAGAAACGACATGGCCCTGAAGCTCGTGGGCGGGAGCCATCTGATCGCAAACGC
CAAGACCACATATAGATCCAAGAAACCCGCTAAGAACCTCAAGATGCCTGGCGTCTACTATGTGGACTAC
AGACTGGAAAGAATCAAGGAGGCCAACAACGAAACCTACGTCGAGCAGCACGAGGTGGCAGTGGCCAGAT
ACTGCGACCTCCCTAGCAAACTGGGGCACAAACTTAATGGCATGGACGAGCGAAGTATGGTGTCTAAGGG
CGAAGAGCTGATTAAGGAGAACATGCACATGAAGCTGTACATGGAGGGCACCGTGGACAACCATCACTTC
AAGTGCACATCCGAGGGCGAAGGCAAGCCCTACGAGGGCACCCAGACCATGAGAATCAAGGTGGTCGAGG
GCGGCCCTCTCCCCTTCGCCTTCGACATCCTGGCTACTAGCTTCCTCTACGGCAGCAAGACCTTCATCAA
CCACACCCAGGGCATCCCCGACTTCTTCAAGCAGTCCTTCCCTGAGGGCTTCACATGGGAGAGAGTCACC
ACATACGAAGACGGGGGCGTGCTGACCGCTACCCAGGACACCAGCCTCCAGGACGGCTGCCTCATCTACA
ACGTCAAGATCAGAGGGGTGAACTTCACATCCAACGGCCCTGTGATGCAGAAGAAAACACTCGGCTGGGA
GGCCTTCACCGAGACGCTGTACCCCGCTGACGGCGGCCTGGAAGGCAGAAACGACATGGCCCTGAAGCTC
GTGGGCGGGAGCCATCTGATCGCAAACGCCAAGACCACATATAGATCCAAGAAACCCGCTAAGAACCTCA
AGATGCCTGGCGTCTACTATGTGGACTACAGACTGGAAAGAATCAAGGAGGCCAACAACGAAACCTACGT
CGAGCAGCACGAGGTGGCAGTGGCCAGATACTGCGACCTCCCTAGCAAACTGGGGCACAAGCTTAATCTC
GAGCCAAAGAAAAAGCGGAAAGTGTAATCTAGATAATCAACCTCTGGATTACAAAATTTGTGAAAGATTG
ACTGGTATTCTTAACTATGTTGCTCCTTTTACGCTATGTGGATACGCTGCTTTAATGCCTTTGTATCATG
CTATTGCTTCCCGTATGGCTTTCATTTTCTCCTCCTTGTATAAATCCTGGTTGCTGTCTCTTTATGAGGA
GTTGTGGCCCGTTGTCAGGCAACGTGGCGTGGTGTGCACTGTGTTTGCTGACGCAACCCCCACTGGTTGG
GGCATTGCCACCACCTGTCAGCTCCTTTCCGGGACTTTCGCTTTCCCCCTCCCTATTGCCACGGCGGAAC
TCATCGCCGCCTGCCTTGCCCGCTGCTGGACAGGGGCTCGGCTGTTGGGCACTGACAATTCCGTGGTGTT
GTCGGGGAAATCATCGTCCTTTCCTTGGCTGCTCGCCTGTGTTGCCACCTGGATTCTGCGCGGGACGTCC
TTCTGCTACGTCCCTTCGGCCCTCAATCCAGCGGACCTTCCTTCCCGCGGCCTGCTGCCGGCTCTGCGGC
CTCTTCCGCGTCTTCGCCTTCGCCCTCAGACGAGTCGGATCTCCCTTTGGGCCGCCTCCCCGCCTGAGAT
CCTTTAAGACCAATGACTTACAAGGCAGCTGTAGATCTTAGCCACTTTTTAAAAGAAAAGGGGGGACTGG
AAGGGCTAATTCACTCCCAACGAAGACAAGATCTGCTTTTTGCTTGTACTGGGTCTCTCTGGTTAGACCA
GATCTGAGCCTGGGAGCTCTCTGGCTAACTAGGGAACCCACTGCTTAAGCCTCAATAAAGCTTGCCTTGA
GTGCTTCAAGTAGTGTGTGCCCGTCTGTTGTGTGACTCTGGTAACTAGAGATCCCTCAGACCCTTTTAGT
CAGTGTGGAAAATCTCTAGCAGTAGTAGTTCATGTCATCTTATTATTCAGTATTTATAACTTGCAAAGAA
ATGAATATCAGAGAGTGAGAGGCCCGGGTTAATTAAGGAAAGGGCTAGATCATTCTTGAAGACGAAAGGG
CCTCGTGATACGCCTATTTTTATAGGTTAATGTCATGATAATAATGGTTTCTTAGACGTCAGGTGGCACT
TTTCGGGGAAATGTGCGCGGAACCCCTATTTGTTTATTTTTCTAAATACATTCAAATATGTATCCGCTCA
TGAGACAATAACCCTGATAAATGCTTCAATAATATTGAAAAAGGAAGAGTATGAGTATTCAACATTTCCG
TGTCGCCCTTATTCCCTTTTTTGCGGCATTTTGCCTTCCTGTTTTTGCTCACCCAGAAACGCTGGTGAAA
GTAAAAGATGCTGAAGATCAGTTGGGTGCACGAGTGGGTTACATCGAACTGGATCTCAACAGCGGTAAGA
TCCTTGAGAGTTTTCGCCCCGAAGAACGTTTTCCAATGATGAGCACTTTTAAAGTTCTGCTATGTGGCGC
GGTATTATCCCGTGTTGACGCCGGGCAAGAGCAACTCGGTCGCCGCATACACTATTCTCAGAATGACTTG
GTTGAGTACTCACCAGTCACAGAAAAGCATCTTACGGATGGCATGACAGTAAGAGAATTATGCAGTGCTG
CCATAACCATGAGTGATAACACTGCGGCCAACTTACTTCTGACAACGATCGGAGGACCGAAGGAGCTAAC
CGCTTTTTTGCACAACATGGGGGATCATGTAACTCGCCTTGATCGTTGGGAACCGGAGCTGAATGAAGCC
ATACCAAACGACGAGCGTGACACCACGATGCCTGTAGCAATGGCAACAACGTTGCGCAAACTATTAACTG
GCGAACTACTTACTCTAGCTTCCCGGCAACAATTAATAGACTGGATGGAGGCGGATAAAGTTGCAGGACC
ACTTCTGCGCTCGGCCCTTCCGGCTGGCTGGTTTATTGCTGATAAATCTGGAGCCGGTGAGCGTGGGTCT
CGCGGTATCATTGCAGCACTGGGGCCAGATGGTAAGCCCTCCCGTATCGTAGTTATCTACACGACGGGGA
GTCAGGCAACTATGGATGAACGAAATAGACAGATCGCTGAGATAGGTGCCTCACTGATTAAGCATTGGTA
ACTGTCAGACCAAGTTTACTCATATATACTTTAGATTGATTTAAAACTTCATTTTTAATTTAAAAGGATC
TAGGTGAAGATCCTTTTTGATAATCTCATGACCAAAATCCCTTAACGTGAGTTTTCGTTCCACTGAGCGT
CAGACCCCGTAGAAAAGATCAAAGGATCTTCTTGAGATCCTTTTTTTCTGCGCGTAATCTGCTGCTTGCA
AACAAAAAAACCACCGCTACCAGCGGTGGTTTGTTTGCCGGATCAAGAGCTACCAACTCTTTTTCCGAAG
GTAACTGGCTTCAGCAGAGCGCAGATACCAAATACTGTTCTTCTAGTGTAGCCGTAGTTAGGCCACCACT
TCAAGAACTCTGTAGCACCGCCTACATACCTCGCTCTGCTAATCCTGTTACCAGTGGCTGCTGCCAGTGG
CGATAAGTCGTGTCTTACCGGGTTGGACTCAAGACGATAGTTACCGGATAAGGCGCAGCGGTCGGGCTGA
ACGGGGGGTTCGTGCACACAGCCCAGCTTGGAGCGAACGACCTACACCGAACTGAGATACCTACAGCGTG
AGCTATGAGAAAGCGCCACGCTTCCCGAAGGGAGAAAGGCGGACAGGTATCCGGTAAGCGGCAGGGTCGG
AACAGGAGAGCGCACGAGGGAGCTTCCAGGGGGAAACGCCTGGTATCTTTATAGTCCTGTCGGGTTTCGC
CACCTCTGACTTGAGCGTCGATTTTTGTGATGCTCGTCAGGGGGGCGGAGCCTATGGAAAAACGCCAGCA
ACGCGGCCTTTTTACGGTTCCTGGCCTTTTGCTGGCCTTTTGCTCACATGTTCTTTCCTGCGTTATCCCC
TGATTCTGTGGATAACCGTATTACCGCCTTTGAGTGAGCTGATACCGCTCGCCGCAGCCGAACGACCGAG
CGCAGCGAGTCAGTGAGCGAGGAAGCGGAAGAGCGCCCAATACGCAAACCGCCTCTCCCCGCGCGTTGGC
CGATTCATTAATGCAGCAAGCTCATGGCTGACTAATTTTTTTTATTTATGCAGAGGCCGAGGCCGCCTCG
GCCTCTGAGCTATTCCAGAAGTAGTGAGGAGGCTTTTTTGGAGGCCTAGGCTTTTGCAAAAAGCTCCCCG
TGGCACGACAGGTTTCCCGACTGGAAAGCGGGCAGTGAGCGCAACGCAATTAATGTGAGTTAGCTCACTC
ATTAGGCACCCCAGGCTTTACACTTTATGCTTCCGGCTCGTATGTTGTGTGGAATTGTGAGCGGATAACA
ATTTCACACAGGAAACAGCTATGACATGATTACGAATTTCACAAATAAAGCATTTTTTTCACTGCATTCT
AGTTGTGGTTTGTCCAAACTCATCAATGTATCTTATCATGTCTGGATCAACTGGATAACTCAAGCTAACC
AAAATCATCCCAAACTTCCCACCCCATACCCTATTACCACTGCCAATTACCTGTGGTTTCATTTACTCTA
AACCTGTGATTCCTCTGAATTATTTTCATTTTAAAGAAATTGTATTTGTTAAATATGTACTACAAACTTA
GTAGT
Features (pLannotate 1.2.2; 25 found; start..end, strand, type, name):
    377..634     +  LTR            5' LTR (truncated): truncated 5' long terminal repeat (LTR) from HIV-1
    681..806     +  misc_feature   HIV-1 Ψ: packaging signal of human immunodeficiency virus type 1
    790..1128    +  CDS            HIV-1 gag (fragment): gag protein from human immunodeficiency virus 1; gag
   1303..1536    +  misc_feature   RRE: The Rev response element (RRE) of HIV-1 allows for Rev-dependent mRNA export from the nucleus to the cytoplasm.
   1913..2013    +  CDS            Rev (fragment): human immunodeficiency virus 1 (HIV-1) Rev protein; rev; enhances nuclear export of unspliced and incompletely spliced viral mRNAs
   2058..2175    +  misc_feature   cPPT/CTS: central polypurine tract and central termination sequence of HIV-1
   2265..2476    +  promoter       EF-1α core promoter: core promoter for human elongation factor EF-1α
   2519..2917    +  CDS            CAPSD_BPMX1: Experimental evidence at protein level: Swiss-Prot protein existence level 1. Acts as a translational repressor of viral replicase synthesis late in infection. This latter function is the result of capsid protein interaction with an RNA hairpin which contains the replicase ribosome-binding site. From Escherichia phage Qbeta.
   2942..3652    +  CDS            mTagBFP2: mTagBFP2 is a basic (constitutively fluorescent) blue fluorescent protein published in 2011, derived from Entacmaea quadricolor. It is reported to be a very rapidly-maturing monomer with very low acid sensitivity.
   3671..4378    +  CDS            mTagBFP2: mTagBFP2 is a basic (constitutively fluorescent) blue fluorescent protein published in 2011, derived from Entacmaea quadricolor. It is reported to be a very rapidly-maturing monomer with very low acid sensitivity.
   4397..5107    +  CDS            mTagBFP2: mTagBFP2 is a basic (constitutively fluorescent) blue fluorescent protein published in 2011, derived from Entacmaea quadricolor. It is reported to be a very rapidly-maturing monomer with very low acid sensitivity.
   5145..5733    +  misc_feature   WPRE: woodchuck hepatitis virus posttranscriptional regulatory element
   5741..5806    +  CDS            nef (fragment): NEF_HV1Z2 - Experimental evidence at protein level: Swiss-Prot protein existence level 1. Extracellular Nef protein targets CD4(+) T-lymphocytes for apoptosis by interacting with CXCR4 surface receptors. From Human immunodeficiency virus type 1 group M subtype D (isolate Z2/CDC-Z34) (HIV-1).
   5808..6041    +  LTR            3' LTR (ΔU3): self-inactivating 3' long terminal repeat (LTR) from HIV-1
   6246..6350    +  promoter       AmpR promoter: bla
   6351..7211    +  CDS            AmpR: β-lactamase; bla; confers resistance to ampicillin, carbenicillin, and related antibiotics
   7382..7970    +  rep_origin     ori: high-copy-number ColE1/pMB1/pBR322/pUC origin of replication
   8153..8207    +  CDS            lacI (fragment): lac repressor; lacI; The lac repressor binds to the lac operator to inhibit transcription in E. coli. This inhibition can be relieved by adding lactose or isopropyl-β-D-thiogalactopyranoside (IPTG).
   8213..8306    +  rep_origin     SV40 ori (fragment): SV40 origin of replication
   8331..8368    +  CDS            lacI (fragment): lac repressor; lacI; The lac repressor binds to the lac operator to inhibit transcription in E. coli. This inhibition can be relieved by adding lactose or isopropyl-β-D-thiogalactopyranoside (IPTG).
   8381..8402    +  protein_bind   CAP binding site: CAP binding activates transcription in the presence of cAMP. E. coli catabolite activator protein
   8417..8447    +  promoter       lac promoter: promoter for the E. coli lac operon
   8455..8471    +  protein_bind   lac operator: The lac repressor binds to the lac operator to inhibit transcription in E. coli. This inhibition can be relieved by adding lactose or isopropyl-β-D-thiogalactopyranoside (IPTG). lac repressor encoded by lacI
   8505..8588    +  polyA_signal   SV40 poly(A) signal (fragment): SV40 polyadenylation signal
   8755..329     +  CDS            nef (fragment) (across the origin): NEF_HV1BR - Experimental evidence at protein level: Swiss-Prot protein existence level 1. Extracellular Nef protein targets CD4(+) T-lymphocytes for apoptosis by interacting with CXCR4 surface receptors (PubMed:14990729). From Human immunodeficiency virus type 1 group M subtype B (isolate BRU/LAI) (HIV-1).
