[The description below was written by a language model from this plasmid's Addgene catalogue record and pLannotate feature annotations shown in this document.]
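Description:
Ef1a-QCP-3xBFP is a mammalian expression plasmid of about 8.8 kb. The catalogue lists it only as a mammalian expression and synthetic biology vector, but the annotated sequence shows a lentiviral transfer architecture. It carries a truncated HIV-1 5' LTR, the Ψ packaging signal with a gag fragment, the Rev response element, the cPPT/CTS, a WPRE, and a self-inactivating ΔU3 3' LTR. These elements would in principle allow the expression cassette to be packaged into lentiviral particles and integrated, although the record does not state that it was used this way. In E. coli the plasmid is maintained through a high-copy ColE1/pUC-type origin and selected with ampicillin via the bla gene. Short lac, lacI, SV40 and nef fragments in the table appear to be backbone remnants.

The payload is a single open reading frame driven by the human EF-1α core promoter. It encodes the coat protein of bacteriophage Qβ (QCP) fused at its C terminus to three tandem copies of the blue fluorescent protein mTagBFP2, with the WPRE downstream to boost transcript expression. According to the record, the plasmid was derived from an earlier construct by swapping its MS2 coat protein for the Qβ coat protein, cloned between AscI and BamHI sites that remain intact. The Qβ coat protein binds a specific RNA hairpin, so the fusion can serve as a bright blue label for transcripts carrying cognate binding-site cassettes. This fits the associated work on nonrepetitive protein–RNA cassettes. Repository sequencing found that the linkers between the BFP units differ from those of the parent backbone. The depositor reported strong BFP fluorescence and did not consider the linker differences a concern.
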