Addgene plasmid #158206: Ef1a-QCP-3xBFP
Purpose: Qb coat protein fused to three repeats of the blue fluorescent protein under a Efla promoter.
Depositing lab: Roee Amit. Publication: Overcoming the design, build, test bottleneck for synthesis of nonrepetitive protein-RNA cassettes. Katz N, Tripto E, Granik N, Goldberg S, Atar O, Yakhini Z, Orenstein Y, Amit R. Nat Commun. 2021 Mar 11;12(1):1576. doi: 10.1038/s41467-021-21578-6. PubMed 33707432.
Backbone
  Vector backbone: Addgene number 75384
  Modifications to backbone: Instead of the MS2 coat protein we inserted a QB coat protein sequence.
  Vector type: Mammalian Expression, Synthetic Biology
Growth in bacteria
  Bacterial resistance: Ampicillin, 100 μg/mL
  Growth temperature: 37°C
  Growth strain: DH5alpha
  Copy number: High Copy
Gene/Insert
  Gene/Insert name: QCP under the Elfa promoter and three BFP tags
  Species: Synthetic
  Promoter: Elfa
  Tag / fusion protein: 3xBFP (C terminal on backbone)
  Cloning method: Restriction Enzyme; 5′ cloning site AscI (not destroyed); 3′ cloning site BamHI (not destroyed)
  Sequencing primers: 5′ CGCCGTGAACGTTCTTTTTCGCAACG
Terms and licenses: Academic/Nonprofit Terms; Industry Terms: Not Available to Industry
Depositor comments: Addgene NGS result found different linkers between the BFP's when compared to the backbone #75384. The depositor confirmed they observed strong BFP fluorescence and the different linkers are not a concern.
How to cite: Ef1a-QCP-3xBFP was a gift from Roee Amit (Addgene plasmid # 158206 ; http://n2t.net/addgene:158206 ; RRID:Addgene_158206)
