>Addgene plasmid #158206 | Ef1a-QCP-3xBFP | depositor partial sequence | sequence record 305971 | Ef1a-QCP-3xBFP sequence 1460 bps
GGGACTGCCGCAGACCAGGTGTCGTGACGCGGTTCCGGTTAAGGTGAACGCGCCGCCACCATGGCAAAAC
TTCAGGCAATTACGTTAAGTGGTATCGGTAAGAACGGTGATGTCACCTTGAATTTGAACCCTCGTGGCGT
CAACCCGACGAATGGTGTGGCTGCGCTGAGTGAAGCGGGCGCGGTGCCTGCTTTGGAAAAACGTGTCACG
ATCTCTGTCTCTCAACCGAGCCGTAATCGTAAAAACTATAAAGTACAGGTCAAGATCCAAAATCCTACCA
GCTGCACGGCATCCGGCACGTGCGATCCGAGCGTGACGCGTTCCGCGTATGCGGATGTCACGTTTAGTTT
CACGCAATATAGTACCGATGAAGAACGCGCACTGGTTCGCACGGAACTTAAAGCCCTTTTGGCTGATCCG
ATGCTGATTGATGCGATCGATAACCTGAATCCTGCCTATGCTAGCCTGCAGGGATCCGGAAGTATGGTGT
CTAAGGGCGAAGAGCTGATTAAGGAGAACATGCACATGAAGCTGTACATGGAGGGCACCGTGGACAACCA
TCACTTCAAGTGCACATCCGAGGGCGAAGGCAAGCCCTACGAGGGCACCCAGACCATGAGAATCAAGGTG
GTCGAGGGCGGCCCTCTCCCCTTCGCCTTCGACATCCTGGCTACTAGCTTCCTCTACGGCAGCAAGACCT
TCATCAACCACACCCAGGGCATCCCCGACTTCTTCAAGCAGTCCTTCCCTGAGGGCTTCACATGGGGAGA
GAGTCACCACATACGAAGAACGGGGGGCGTGCTGACCGCTACCCAGGACACCAGCCTCCAGGACGGCTGC
CTCATCTACAACGTCAGGATTCAGAAGGGGTGAACTTCACATCCAACGGCCCTGTGATGCAGAAGAAAAC
ACTCGGGCTGGGAGGCCTTCACCGAGACGCTGTACCCCGCTGACGGCGGGCCTGGAAGGCAGAAACGACA
TGGCCCTGAAGCTCGTGGGCGGGAGCCATCTGATCGCAAACGCCAAGACCACATATAGATCCAAGAAACC
CGCTAAGAACCTCAAGATGCCTGGCGTCTACTATGTGGACTACAGACTGGAAAGAATCAAGGAGGCCAAC
AACGAAACCTACGTCGAGCAGCACCAAGGTGGCAGTGGCCAGATACTGCGACCTCCCTAGCAAACTGGGG
GCACAAGCTTAATCTCGAGCCAAGAAAAAGCGGAAATGGTATTCTAGATAATCCACCTCTGGATTACAAA
TTTGGGAAAGAATTGACGGGGATTCCTAACAAGGTTGCCCCTTTTACCCAAGGGGAAACCCCGCTTTAAG
GCCTTGTATCAAGGCTTTTGTTTCCCGAGGGGTTTTTTTTTCCCCCTTTAAAAACAGGGTTGTTCCCTTT
TAAAAAAGTTGGCCCCTTTTTCACAAGGGGGGTTGGGGCTGTTTTTTTTTCGCCCCCCCC
