>Addgene plasmid #158206 | Ef1a-QCP-3xBFP | depositor partial sequence | sequence record 305972 | The QB protein and some of the 3xBFP
TGTCGTGACGCGGTTCCGGTTAAGGTGAACGCGCCGCCACCATGGCAAAACTTCAGGCAATTACGTTAAG
TGGTATCGGTAAGAACGGTGATGTCACCTTGAATTTGAACCCTCGTGGCGTCAACCCGACGAATGGTGTG
GCTGCGCTGAGTGAAGCGGGCGCGGTGCCTGCTTTGGAAAAACGTGTCACGATCTCTGTCTCTCAACCGA
GCCGTAATCGTAAAAACTATAAAGTACAGGTCAAGATCCAAAATCCTACCAGCTGCACGGCATCCGGCAC
GTGCGATCCGAGCGTGACGCGTTCCGCGTATGCGGATGTCACGTTTAGTTTCACGCAATATAGTACCGAT
GAAGAACGCGCACTGGTTCGCACGGAACTTAAAGCCCTTTTGGCTGATCCGATGCTGATTGATGCGATCG
ATAACCTGAATCCTGCCTATGCTAGCCTGCAGGGATCCGGAAGTATGGTGTCTAAGGGCGAAGAGCTGAT
TAAGGAGAACATGCACATGAAGCTGTACATGGAGGGCACCGTGGACAACCATCACTTCAAGTGCACATCC
GAGGGCGAAGGCAAGCCCTACGAGGGCACCCAGACCATGAGAATCAAGGTGGTCGAGGGCGGCCCTCTCC
CCTTCGCCTTCGACATCCTGGCTACTAGCTTCCTCTACGGCAGCAAGACCTTCATCAACCACACCCAGGG
CATCCCCGACTTCTTCAAGCAGTCCTTCCCTGAGGGCTTCACATGGGGAGAGAGTCACCACATACGAAGA
ACGGGGGGCGTGCTGACCGCTACCCAGGACACCAGCCTCCAGGACGGCTGCCTCATCTACAACGTCAGGA
TTCAGAAGGGGTGAACTTCACATCCAACGGCCCTGTGATGCAGAAGAAAACACTCGGGCTGGGAGGCCTT
CACCGAGACGCTGTACCCCGCTGACGGCGGGCCTGGAAGGCAGAAACGACATGGCCCTGAAGCTCGTGGG
CGGGAGCCATCTGATCGCAAACGCCAAGACCACATATAGATCCAAGAAACCCGCTAAGAACCTCAAGATG
CCTGGCGTCTACTATGTGGACTACAGACTGGAAAGAATCAAGGAGGCCAACAACGAAACCTACGTCGAGC
AGCACCAAGGTGGCAGTGGCCAGATACTGCGACCTCCCTAGCAAACTGGGGGCACAAGCTTAATCTCGAG
CCAAGAAAAAGCGGAAATGGTATTCTAGATAATCCACCTCTGGATTACAAATTTGGGAAAGAATTGACGG
GGATTCCTAACAAGGTTGCCCCTTTTACCCAAGGGGAAACCCCGCTTTAAGGCCTTGTATCAAG
